>Addgene plasmid #168923 | pEntry_HCoV-NL63-Protein3 | addgene full sequence | sequence record 479311 | Addgene NGS Result
CCTGTCGTGCCAGCTGCATTAATGAATCGGCCAACGCGCGGGGAGAGGCGGTTTGCGTATTGGGCGCTCT
TCCGCTTCCTCGCTCACTGACTCGCTGCGCTCGGTCGTTCGGCTGCGGCGAGCGGTATCAGCTCACTCAA
AGGCGGTAATACGGTTATCCACAGAATCAGGGGATAACGCAGGAAAGAACATGTGAGCAAAAGGCCAGCA
AAAGGCCAGGAACCGTAAAAAGGCCGCGTTGCTGGCGTTTTTCCATAGGCTCCGCCCCCCTGACGAGCAT
CACAAAAATCGACGCTCAAGTCAGAGGTGGCGAAACCCGACAGGACTATAAAGATACCAGGCGTTTCCCC
CTGGAAGCTCCCTCGTGCGCTCTCCTGTTCCGACCCTGCCGCTTACCGGATACCTGTCCGCCTTTCTCCC
TTCGGGAAGCGTGGCGCTTTCTCATAGCTCACGCTGTAGGTATCTCAGTTCGGTGTAGGTCGTTCGCTCC
AAGCTGGGCTGTGTGCACGAACCCCCCGTTCAGCCCGACCGCTGCGCCTTATCCGGTAACTATCGTCTTG
AGTCCAACCCGGTAAGACACGACTTATCGCCACTGGCAGCAGCCACTGGTAACAGGATTAGCAGAGCGAG
GTATGTAGGCGGTGCTACAGAGTTCTTGAAGTGGTGGCCTAACTACGGCTACACTAGAAGAACAGTATTT
GGTATCTGCGCTCTGCTGAAGCCAGTTACCTTCGGAAAAAGAGTTGGTAGCTCTTGATCCGGCAAACAAA
CCACCGCTGGTAGCGGTGGTTTTTTTGTTTGCAAGCAGCAGATTACGCGCAGAAAAAAAGGATCTCAAGA
AGATCCTTTGATCTTTTCTACGGGGTCTGACGCTCAGTGGAACGACGCGTAACTCACGTTAAGGGATTTT
GGTCATGGGTGGCTCGAGGGTTATTTGCCGACTACCTTGGTGATCTCGCCTTTCACGTAGTGGACAAATT
CTTCCAACTGATCTGCGCGCGAGGCCAAGCGATCTTCTTCTTGTCCAAGATAAGCCTGTCTAGCTTCAAG
TATGACGGGCTGATACTGGGCCGGCAGGCGCTCCATTGCCCAGTCGGCAGCGACATCCTTCGGCGCGATT
TTGCCGGTTACTGCGCTGTACCAAATGCGGGACAACGTAAGCACTACATTTCGCTCATCGCCAGCCCAGT
CGGGCGGCGAGTTCCATAGCGTTAAGGTTTCATTTAGCGCCTCAAATAGATCCTGTTCAGGAACCGGATC
AAAGAGTTCCTCCGCCGCTGGACCTACCAAGGCAACGCTATGTTCTCTTGCTTTTGTCAGCAAGATAGCC
AGATCAATGTCGATCGTGGCTGGCTCGAAGATACCTGCAAGAATGTCATTGCGCTGCCATTCTCCAAATT
GCAGTTCGCGCTTAGCTGGATAACGCCACGGAATGATGTCGTCGTGCACAACAATGGTGACTTCTACAGC
GCGGAGAATCTCGCTCTCTCCAGGGGAAGCCGAAGTTTCCAAAAGGTCGTTGATCAAAGCTCGCCGCGTT
GTTTCATCAAGCCTTACGGTCACCGTAACCAGCAAATCAATATCACTGTGTGGCTTCAGGCCGCCATCCA
CTGCGGAGCCGTACAAATGTACGGCCAGCAACGTCGGTTCGAGATGGCGCTCGATGACGCCAACTACCTC
TGATAGTTGAGTCGATACTTCGGCGATCACCGCTTCCCTCATAATGTTTAACTTTGTTTTAGGGCGACTG
CCCTGCTGCGTAACATCGTTGCTGCTCCATAACATCAAACATCGACCCACGGCGTAACGCGCTTGCTGCT
TGGATGCCCGAGGCATAGACTGTACCCCAAAAAAACAGTCATAACAAGCCATGAAAACCGCCACTGCGCC
GTTACCACCGCTGCGTTCGGTCAAGGTTCTGGACCAGTTGCGTGAGCGCATACGCTACTTGCATTACAGC
TTACGAACCGAACAGGCTTATGTCCACTGGGTTCGTGCCTTCATCCGTTTCCACGGTGTGCGTCACCCGG
CAACCTTGGGTAGCAGCGAAGTCGAGGCATTTCTGTCCTGGCTGGTCTAGAGGAGGCATGATGATATATT
TTTATCTTGTGCAATGTAACATCAGAGATTTTGAGACACGGGCCAGAGCTGCCAGGAAACAGCTATGACC
ATGTAATACGACTCACTATAGGGGATATCAGCTGGATGGCAAATAATGATTTTATTTTGACTGATAGTGA
CCTGTTCGTTGCAACAAATTGATGAGCAATTATTTTTTATAATGCCAACTTTGTACAAGAAAGCTGGGCC
CATGAGGCCGCGATCGCGTCTTAATTAAGATTAATCGAAGGAACATCTTCGTATAGTTGAGAAGAGTAGA
CTATACCAACAACAGGCTCTTCGGCAAAAATGTAAATGACAGCACCATTATACAAGTCAACCTTACGCAT
AAGTTGTAGGTTCTTTTCACAAGAACCTCTAATAGCAACATAAAGGTCATCAAAAGAAACAAAAGTAATA
GTTTCACCACCTAAAACGACATAGTGGTCACCACCATAAATAGCAGCAAAACGATTTTCATAAAATGATT
GTTCAAGATACCAACACTTGCCTGAAACGAAGCATAGTTTAGTAACATTGAACAAAACAAATGAAAAATT
TTTATAGAGATAGGCATAATAGCCAACATGTATGAATCGAAACAACAGCGTAGAAAAAATTATAAAACTG
TCAAGATACATACCAAAAAGAACCAATAAAGGCACATAGACAAATAGTGTCAATAGTTTTAAAACAAAAC
AAGCAACACGACCTCTAGCAGTAAGAGGTTTGAATAAAGCAAAGTAAGTGACAAACAAACTAACTAACAA
ATAAGCAGTAATAGTACTAAGTGTAGTAACAGGTTTAAGATTGTCACGCAAGACAGTAACATCATGAGGT
GGTAATTTGAGATTAGCCACACTCTTATTAATAGTACTTTCAAGAGTAAGTTGAAATAGGCCACCAAAAG
GGGATCCCATGGATCCTGGCCTTGACGGCCCTTCTGCTTTTTTGTACAAAGTTGGCATTATAAAAAAGCA
TTGCTCATCAATTTGTTGCAACGAACAGGTCACTATCAGTCAAAATAAAATCATTATTTGGGGCCCGAGC
TTAAGACTGGCCGTCGTTTTACAACGTCGTGACTGGGAAAACATCCATGCTAGCGTTAACGCGAGAGTAG
GGAACTGCCAGGCATCAAATAAAACGAAAGGCTCAGTCGGAAGACTGGGCCTTTCGTTTTATCTGTTGTT
TGTCGGTGAACGCTCTCCTGAGTAGGACAAATCCGCCGGGAGCGGATTTGAACGTTGTGAAGCAACGGCC
CGGAGGGTGGCGGGCAGGACGCCCGCCATAAACTGCCAGGCATCAAACTAAGCAGAAGGCCATCCTGACG
GATGGCCTTTTTGCGTTTCTACAAACTCTTCCTGGCTAGCGGTACGCGTATTAATTGCGTTGCGCTCACT
GCCCGCTTTCCAGTCGGGAAA
Features (pLannotate 1.2.2; 12 found; start..end, strand, type, name):
    250..838     -  rep_origin     ori: high-copy-number ColE1/pMB1/pBR322/pUC origin of replication
    931..1722    -  CDS            SmR: aminoglycoside adenylyltransferase (Murphy, 1985); aadA; confers resistance to spectinomycin and streptomycin
   1729..1785    -  CDS            GmR (fragment): gentamycin acetyltransferase; aacC1; confers resistance to gentamycin
   1961..1984    -  promoter       Pc promoter (fragment): intI1 (promoter lies within the coding sequence); class 1 integron promoter
   2174..2192    +  promoter       T7 promoter: promoter for bacteriophage T7 RNA polymerase
   2210..2308    +  protein_bind   attL2: mutant version of attL; recombination site for the Gateway® LR reaction LR Clonase™
   2340..3011    -  CDS            NS3_CVHNL: Protein predicted: Swiss-Prot protein existence level 4. From Human coronavirus NL63 (HCoV-NL63).
   3044..3140    -  protein_bind   attL1: mutant version of attL; recombination site for the Gateway® LR reaction LR Clonase™
   3156..3192    +  CDS            lacZα (fragment): LacZα fragment of β-galactosidase; lacZ fragment
   3239..3282    -  terminator     rrnB T1 terminator: Escherichia coli rrnB; transcription terminator T1 from the E. coli rrnB gene
   3414..3441    +  terminator     rrnB T2 terminator: transcription terminator T2 from the E. coli rrnB gene
   3496..67      -  CDS            lacI (fragment) (across the origin): lac repressor; lacI; The lac repressor binds to the lac operator to inhibit transcription in E. coli. This inhibition can be relieved by adding lactose or isopropyl-β-D-thiogalactopyranoside (IPTG).
