>Addgene plasmid #168923 | pEntry_HCoV-NL63-Protein3 | analyzer sequence | sequence record 327409
CTACCAGCGGTGGTTTGTTTGCCGGATCAAGAGCTACCAACTCTTTTTCCGAAGGTAACTGGCTTCAGCA
GAGCGCAGATACCAAATACTGTCCTTCTAGTGTAGCCGTAGTTAGGCCACCACTTCAAGAACTCTGTAGC
ACCGCCTACATACCTCGCTCTGCTAATCCTGTTACCAGTGGCTGCTGCCAGTGGCGATAAGTCGTGTCTT
ACCGGGTTGGACTCAAGACGATAGTTACCGGATAAGGCGCAGCGGTCGGGCTGAACGGGGGGTTCGTGCA
CACAGCCCAGCTTGGAGCGAACGACCTACACCGAACTGAGATACCTACAGCGTGAGCATTGAGAAAGCGC
CACGCTTCCCGAAGGGAGAAAGGCGGACAGGTATCCGGTAAGCGGCAGGGTCGGAACAGGAGAGCGCACG
AGGGAGCTTCCAGGGGGAAACGCCTGGTATCTTTATAGTCCTGTCGGGTTTCGCCACCTCTGACTTGAGC
GTCGATTTTTGTGATGCTCGTCAGGGGGGCGGAGCCTATGGAAAAACGCCAGCAACGCGGCCTTTTTACG
GTTCCTGGCCTTTTGCTGGCCTTTTGCTCACATGTTCTTTCCTGCGTTATCCCCTGATTCTGTGGATAAC
CGTATTACCGCCTTTGAGTGAGCTGATACCGCTCGCCGCAGCCGAACGACCGAGCGCAGCGAGTCAGTGA
GCGAGGAAGCGGAAGAGCGCCCAATACGCAAACCGCCTCTCCCCGCGCGTTGGCCGATTCATTAATGCAG
CTGGCACGACAGGTTTCCCGACTGGAAAGCGGGCAGTGAGCGCAACGCAATTAATACGCGTACCGCTAGC
CAGGAAGAGTTTGTAGAAACGCAAAAAGGCCATCCGTCAGGATGGCCTTCTGCTTAGTTTGATGCCTGGC
AGTTTATGGCGGGCGTCCTGCCCGCCACCCTCCGGGCCGTTGCTTCACAACGTTCAAATCCGCTCCCGGC
GGATTTGTCCTACTCAGGAGAGCGTTCACCGACAAACAACAGATAAAACGAAAGGCCCAGTCTTCCGACT
GAGCCTTTCGTTTTATTTGATGCCTGGCAGTTCCCTACTCTCGCGTTAACGCTAGCATGGATGTTTTCCC
AGTCACGACGTTGTAAAACGACGGCCAGTCTTAAGCTCGGGCCCCAAATAATGATTTTATTTTGACTGAT
AGTGACCTGTTCGTTGCAACAAATTGATGAGCAATGCTTTTTTATAATGCCAACTTTGTACAAAAAAGCA
GAAGGGCCGTCAAGGCCAGGATCCATGGGATCCCCTTTTGGTGGCCTATTTCAACTTACTCTTGAAAGTA
CTATTAATAAGAGTGTGGCTAATCTCAAATTACCACCTCATGATGTTACTGTCTTGCGTGACAATCTTAA
ACCTGTTACTACACTTAGTACTATTACTGCTTATTTGTTAGTTAGTTTGTTTGTCACTTACTTTGCTTTA
TTCAAACCTCTTACTGCTAGAGGTCGTGTTGCTTGTTTTGTTTTAAAACTATTGACACTATTTGTCTATG
TGCCTTTATTGGTTCTTTTTGGTATGTATCTTGACAGTTTTATAATTTTTTCTACGCTGTTGTTTCGATT
CATACATGTTGGCTATTATGCCTATCTCTATAAAAATTTTTCATTTGTTTTGTTCAATGTTACTAAACTA
TGCTTCGTTTCAGGCAAGTGTTGGTATCTTGAACAATCATTTTATGAAAATCGTTTTGCTGCTATTTATG
GTGGTGACCACTATGTCGTTTTAGGTGGTGAAACTATTACTTTTGTTTCTTTTGATGACCTTTATGTTGC
TATTAGAGGTTCTTGTGAAAAGAACCTACAACTTATGCGTAAGGTTGACTTGTATAATGGTGCTGTCATT
TACATTTTTGCCGAAGAGCCTGTTGTTGGTATAGTCTACTCTTCTCAACTATACGAAGATGTTCCTTCGA
TTAATCTTAATTAAGACGCGATCGCGGCCTCATGGGCCCAGCTTTCTTGTACAAAGTTGGCATTATAAAA
AATAATTGCTCATCAATTTGTTGCAACGAACAGGTCACTATCAGTCAAAATAAAATCATTATTTGCCATC
CAGCTGATATCCCCTATAGTGAGTCGTATTACATGGTCATAGCTGTTTCCTGGCAGCTCTGGCCCGTGTC
TCAAAATCTCTGATGTTACATTGCACAAGATAAAAATATATCATCATGCCTCCTCTAGACCAGCCAGGAC
AGAAATGCCTCGACTTCGCTGCTGCCCAAGGTTGCCGGGTGACGCACACCGTGGAAACGGATGAAGGCAC
GAACCCAGTGGACATAAGCCTGTTCGGTTCGTAAGCTGTAATGCAAGTAGCGTATGCGCTCACGCAACTG
GTCCAGAACCTTGACCGAACGCAGCGGTGGTAACGGCGCAGTGGCGGTTTTCATGGCTTGTTATGACTGT
TTTTTTGGGGTACAGTCTATGCCTCGGGCATCCAAGCAGCAAGCGCGTTACGCCGTGGGTCGATGTTTGA
TGTTATGGAGCAGCAACGATGTTACGCAGCAGGGCAGTCGCCCTAAAACAAAGTTAAACATCATGAGGGA
AGCGGTGATCGCCGAAGTATCGACTCAACTATCAGAGGTAGTTGGCGTCATCGAGCGCCATCTCGAACCG
ACGTTGCTGGCCGTACATTTGTACGGCTCCGCAGTGGATGGCGGCCTGAAGCCACACAGTGATATTGATT
TGCTGGTTACGGTGACCGTAAGGCTTGATGAAACAACGCGGCGAGCTTTGATCAACGACCTTTTGGAAAC
TTCGGCTTCCCCTGGAGAGAGCGAGATTCTCCGCGCTGTAGAAGTCACCATTGTTGTGCACGACGACATC
ATTCCGTGGCGTTATCCAGCTAAGCGCGAACTGCAATTTGGAGAATGGCAGCGCAATGACATTCTTGCAG
GTATCTTCGAGCCAGCCACGATCGACATTGATCTGGCTATCTTGCTGACAAAAGCAAGAGAACATAGCGT
TGCCTTGGTAGGTCCAGCGGCGGAGGAACTCTTTGATCCGGTTCCTGAACAGGATCTATTTGAGGCGCTA
AATGAAACCTTAACGCTATGGAACTCGCCGCCCGACTGGGCTGGCGATGAGCGAAATGTAGTGCTTACGT
TGTCCCGCATTTGGTACAGCGCAGTAACCGGCAAAATCGCGCCGAAGGATGTCGCTGCCGACTGGGCAAT
GGAGCGCCTGCCGGCCCAGTATCAGCCCGTCATACTTGAAGCTAGACAGGCTTATCTTGGACAAGAAGAA
GATCGCTTGGCCTCGCGCGCAGATCAGTTGGAAGAATTTGTCCACTACGTGAAAGGCGAGATCACCAAGG
TAGTCGGCAAATAACCCTCGAGCCACCCATGACCAAAATCCCTTAACGTGAGTTACGCGTCGTTCCACTG
AGCGTCAGACCCCGTAGAAAAGATCAAAGGATCTTCTTGAGATCCTTTTTTTCTGCGCGTAATCTGCTGC
TTGCAAACAAAAAAACCACCG
Features (pLannotate 1.2.2; 12 found; start..end, strand, type, name):
    717..809     +  CDS            lacI (fragment): lac repressor; lacI; The lac repressor binds to the lac operator to inhibit transcription in E. coli. This inhibition can be relieved by adding lactose or isopropyl-β-D-thiogalactopyranoside (IPTG).
    864..891     -  terminator     rrnB T2 terminator: transcription terminator T2 from the E. coli rrnB gene
   1023..1066    +  terminator     rrnB T1 terminator: Escherichia coli rrnB; transcription terminator T1 from the E. coli rrnB gene
   1113..1149    -  CDS            lacZα (fragment): LacZα fragment of β-galactosidase; lacZ fragment
   1165..1261    +  protein_bind   attL1: mutant version of attL; recombination site for the Gateway® LR reaction LR Clonase™
   1294..1965    +  CDS            NS3_CVHNL: Protein predicted: Swiss-Prot protein existence level 4. From Human coronavirus NL63 (HCoV-NL63).
   1997..2095    -  protein_bind   attL2: mutant version of attL; recombination site for the Gateway® LR reaction LR Clonase™
   2113..2131    -  promoter       T7 promoter: promoter for bacteriophage T7 RNA polymerase
   2321..2344    +  promoter       Pc promoter (fragment): intI1 (promoter lies within the coding sequence); class 1 integron promoter
   2520..2576    +  CDS            GmR (fragment): gentamycin acetyltransferase; aacC1; confers resistance to gentamycin
   2583..3374    +  CDS            SmR: aminoglycoside adenylyltransferase (Murphy, 1985); aadA; confers resistance to spectinomycin and streptomycin
   3467..534     +  rep_origin     ori (across the origin): high-copy-number ColE1/pMB1/pBR322/pUC origin of replication
