[The description below was written by a language model from this plasmid's Addgene catalogue record and pLannotate feature annotations shown in this document.]
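Description:
pEntry_HCoV-NL63-Protein3 is a Gateway-compatible Entry clone built on the pENTR223.1 backbone modified for SfiI cloning. It carries the coding sequence of Protein 3 (accessory protein ORF3, annotated as NS3) of human coronavirus NL63. The plasmid is about 3.5 kb and is propagated in E. coli from a high-copy ColE1/pUC-type origin. Selection is with spectinomycin, through an aadA aminoglycoside adenylyltransferase gene. Upstream of that gene lie remnants of an integron-derived cassette, namely a Pc promoter fragment and a short gentamicin acetyltransferase fragment. Small lacI and lacZα fragments are also annotated; these appear to be non-functional backbone remnants.

The synthesized insert of roughly 680 bp was cloned between SfiI sites and is flanked by attL1 and attL2. An LR Clonase reaction can therefore move the open reading frame directionally into any attR-containing destination vector. According to the depositor, the 5′ linker places an ATG between two BamHI sites, and the 3′ linker holds a stop codon between PacI and AsiSI sites. This layout looks intended to allow the start or stop codon to be removed for N- or C-terminal fusions, although the record does not describe that use explicitly. rrnB T1 and T2 terminators sit upstream of attL1 and insulate the insert from read-through transcription. A T7 promoter lies beyond attL2 and points back toward the insert on the antisense side, so the Entry clone has no dedicated promoter for expressing the viral protein. The two feature tables show the same 3,521-nt sequence in opposite orientations with different start points. The clone belongs to a collection of human coronavirus ORFs meant as a flexible source for building expression, tagging or interaction-assay constructs.
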