Addgene plasmid #168923: pEntry_HCoV-NL63-Protein3
Purpose: Gateway-compatible Entry vector
Depositing lab: Pascal Falter-Braun. Depositing organization: Helmholtz Munich. Publication: A resource of human coronavirus protein-coding sequences in a flexible, multipurpose Gateway Entry clone collection. Weller B, Lin CW, Pogoutse O, Sauer M, Marin-de la Rosa N, Strobel A, Young V, Knapp JJ, Rayhan A, Falter C, Kim DK, Roth FP, Falter-Braun P. G3 (Bethesda). 2023 Jul 5;13(7):jkad105. doi: 10.1093/g3journal/jkad105. PubMed 37267226.
Backbone
  Vector backbone: pENTR223.1*SfiI
  Backbone size w/o insert (bp): 2800
  Vector type: Gateway-compatible Entry vector
Growth in bacteria
  Bacterial resistance: Spectinomycin, 50 μg/mL
  Growth temperature: 37°C
  Growth strain: DH5alpha
  Copy number: High Copy
Gene/Insert
  Gene/Insert name: HCoV-NL63-Protein3 (alt name: Protein3 (PR3))
  Species: Other
  Insert size (bp): 678
  Entrez Gene: HCNV63gp3 (a.k.a. HCNV63gp3)
  Cloning method: Restriction Enzyme; 5′ cloning site SfiI (unknown if destroyed); 3′ cloning site SfiI (unknown if destroyed)
  Sequencing primers: 5′ M13 uni (-21); 3′ M13 rev (-29)
Resource information
  A portion of this plasmid was derived from a plasmid made by: Synthesized by Twist Bioscience
Terms and licenses: Academic/Nonprofit Terms; Industry Terms: Not Available to Industry
Depositor comments: 5'-linker: SfiI-BamHI-ATG-BamHI (GGCCGTCAaggccaggatccatgggatcc), 3'-linker: PacI-TAA-AsiSI-SfiI (cttaatTAAgacgcgatcgcggcctcatGGGCC).
How to cite: pEntry_HCoV-NL63-Protein3 was a gift from Pascal Falter-Braun (Addgene plasmid # 168923 ; http://n2t.net/addgene:168923 ; RRID:Addgene_168923)
