>Addgene plasmid #168923 | pEntry_HCoV-NL63-Protein3 | depositor partial sequence | sequence record 327410 | gene-specific Insert sequence
CCTTTTGGTGGCCTATTTCAACTTACTCTTGAAAGTACTATTAATAAGAGTGTGGCTAATCTCAAATTAC
CACCTCATGATGTTACTGTCTTGCGTGACAATCTTAAACCTGTTACTACACTTAGTACTATTACTGCTTA
TTTGTTAGTTAGTTTGTTTGTCACTTACTTTGCTTTATTCAAACCTCTTACTGCTAGAGGTCGTGTTGCT
TGTTTTGTTTTAAAACTATTGACACTATTTGTCTATGTGCCTTTATTGGTTCTTTTTGGTATGTATCTTG
ACAGTTTTATAATTTTTTCTACGCTGTTGTTTCGATTCATACATGTTGGCTATTATGCCTATCTCTATAA
AAATTTTTCATTTGTTTTGTTCAATGTTACTAAACTATGCTTCGTTTCAGGCAAGTGTTGGTATCTTGAA
CAATCATTTTATGAAAATCGTTTTGCTGCTATTTATGGTGGTGACCACTATGTCGTTTTAGGTGGTGAAA
CTATTACTTTTGTTTCTTTTGATGACCTTTATGTTGCTATTAGAGGTTCTTGTGAAAAGAACCTACAACT
TATGCGTAAGGTTGACTTGTATAATGGTGCTGTCATTTACATTTTTGCCGAAGAGCCTGTTGTTGGTATA
GTCTACTCTTCTCAACTATACGAAGATGTTCCTTCGATTAAT
